>Addgene plasmid #70823 | pFOSGE_COF1G07 | depositor partial sequence | sequence record 126765 | insert
ATGAATCACCTTGGCGTTTTTGAAACCCGTTTTCGCCCTCGAACTAGGCACAAATCGCAGAGGGCACAAT
TGATTCCAGAACAAATCACAATGCGCACAGCTGTTTTGCTGCCACTTTTGGCCCTGCTGGCGGTGGCTCA
GGCCGTTTCCTTCGCCGACGTGGTCATGGAGGAATGGCATACGTTCAAGCTGGAGCACCGCAAGAACTAT
CAGGATGAAACCGAGGAGCGTTTCCGCCTCAAGATCTTCAATGAGAACAAGCACAAGATTGCCAAGCACA
ACCAGCGATTCGCCGAGGGCAAGGTGAGCTTCAAACTGGCGGTCAATAAGTACGCCGATTTGCTGCACCA
CGAATTCCGTCAGCTGATGAACGGCTTCAACTACACTCTGCACAAGCAACTGCGTGCCGCCGATGAAAGC
TTCAAGGGAGTCACCTTCATCTCGCCGGCTCATGTGACGCTGCCCAAATCTGTGGACTGGCGCACCAAGG
GAGCTGTGACCGCCGTCAAGGATCAGGGACACTGCGGCAGCTGCTGGGCCTTCTCCAGCACAGGCGCCCT
CGAGGGTCAGCATTTCCGCAAGTCCGGTGTCCTCGTCTCGCTGTCCGAGCAGAATCTGGTCGATTGCTCC
ACCAAGTACGGCAACAATGGATGCAACGGCGGTCTCATGGACAATGCCTTCCGCTATATTAAGGATAATG
GAGGCATCGATACCGAGAAGTCCTATCCCTACGAGGCCATCGATGACTCGTGCCACTTTAACAAGGGCAC
AGTCGGAGCCACCGATCGTGGATTCACCGATATTCCCCAGGGTGATGAGAAGAAGATGGCCGAGGCTGTG
GCCACCGTTGGTCCCGTTTCCGTCGCCATCGATGCCTCCCACGAGTCGTTCCAGTTCTACTCGGAGGGCG
TCTACAACGAGCCGCAGTGTGATGCCCAGAATCTGGATCACGGTGTGCTGGTCGTTGGCTTCGGCACCGA
CGAGTCCGGCGAGGATTACTGGCTGGTGAAGAACTCGTGGGGCACCACCTGGGGCGACAAGGGCTTCATC
AAGATGCTGCGCAACAAGGAGAACCAGTGCGGCATCGCTAGCGCCTCCAGCTATCCCCTGGTC
