>Addgene plasmid #70823 | pFOSGE_COF1G07 | addgene partial sequence | sequence record 130840 | M13-F20 5'-TGTAAAACGACGGCCAGT-3'
TGATTTATTTTGACTGATAGTGACCTGTTCGTTGCAACAAATTGATGAGCAATGCTTTTTTATAATGCCA
ACTTTGTACAAAAAAGCAGGCTTCATGAATCACCTTGGCGTTTTTGAAACCCGTTTTCGCCCTCGAACTA
GGCACAAATCGCAGAGGGCACAATTGATTCCAGAACAAATCACAATGCGCACAGCTGTTTTGCTGCCACT
TTTGGCCCTGCTGGCGGTGGCTCAGGCCGTTTCCTTCGCCGACGTGGTCATGGAGGAATGGCATACGTTC
AAGCTGGAGCACCGCAAGAACTATCAGGATGAAACCGAGGAGCGTTTCCGCCTCAAGATCTTCAATGAGA
ACAAGCACAAGATTGCCAAGCACAACCAGCGATTCGCCGAGGGCAAGGTGAGCTTCAAACTGGCGGTCAA
TAAGTACGCCGATTTGCTGCACCACGAATTCCGTCAGCTGATGAACGGCTTCAACTACACTCTGCACAAG
CAACTGCGTGCCGCCGATGAAAGCTTCAAGGGAGTCACCTTCATCTCGCCGGCTCATGTGACGCTGCCCA
AATCTGTGGACTGGCGCACCAAGGGAGCTGTGACCGCCGTCAAGGATCAGGGACACTGCGGCAGCTGCTG
GGCCTTCTCCAGCACAGGCGCCCTCGAGGGTCAGCATTTCCGCAAGTCCGGTGTCCTCGTCTCGCTGTCC
GAGCAGAATCTGGTCGATTGCTCCACCAAGTACGGCAACAATGGATGCAACGGCGGTCTCATGGACAATG
CCTTCCGCTATATTAAGGATAATGGAGGCATCGATACCGAGAAGTCCTATCCCTACGAGGCCATCGATGA
CTCGTGCCACTTTAACAAGGGCACAGTCGGAGCCACCGATCGTGGATTCACCGATATTCCCCAGGGTGAT
GAGAAGAAGATGGCCGAGGCTGTGGCCACCGTTGGTCCCGTTTCCGTCGCCATCGATGCCTCCCACGAGT
CGTTCCAGTTCTACTCGGAGGGCGTCTACAACGAGCCGCAGTGTGATGCCCAGAATCTGGATCAC
