>Addgene plasmid #70823 | pFOSGE_COF1G07 | addgene partial sequence | sequence record 131989 | M13-Rev 5'-CAGGAAACAGCTATGACC-3'
ATAATGATTTTATTTTGACTGATAGTGACCTGTTCGTTGCAACAAATTGATAAGCAATGCTTTCTTATAA
TGCCAACTTTGTACAAGAAAGCTGGGTCGACCAGGGGATAGCTGGAGGCGCTAGCGATGCCGCACTGGTT
CTCCTTGTTGCGCAGCATCTTGATGAAGCCCTTGTCGCCCCAGGTGGTGCCCCACGAGTTCTTCACCAGC
CAGTAATCCTCGCCGGACTCGTCGGTGCCGAAGCCAACGACCAGCACACCGTGATCCAGATTCTGGGCAT
CACACTGCGGCTCGTTGTAGACGCCCTCCGAGTAGAACTGGAACGACTCGTGGGAGGCATCGATGGCGAC
GGAAACGGGACCAACGGTGGCCACAGCCTCGGCCATCTTCTTCTCATCACCCTGGGGAATATCGGTGAAT
CCACGATCGGTGGCTCCGACTGTGCCCTTGTTAAAGTGGCACGAGTCATCGATGGCCTCGTAGGGATAGG
ACTTCTCGGTATCGATGCCTCCATTATCCTTAATATAGCGGAAGGCATTGTCCATGAGACCGCCGTTGCA
TCCATTGTTGCCGTACTTGGTGGAGCAATCGACCAGATTCTGCTCGGACAGCGAGACGAGGACACCGGAC
TTGCGGAAATGCTGACCCTCGAGGGCGCCTGTGCTGGAGAAGGCCCAGCAGCTGCCGCAGTGTCCCTGAT
CCTTGACGGCGGTCACAGCTCCCTTGGTGCGCCAGTCCACAGATTTGGGCAGCGTCACATGAGCCGGCGA
GATGAAGGTGACTCCCTTGAAGCTTTCATCGGCGGCACGCAGTTGCTTGTGCAGAGTGTAGTTGAAGCCG
TTCATCAGCT
