[The description below was written by a language model from this plasmid's Addgene catalogue record.]
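Description:
pFOSGE_COF1G07 is a Gateway entry clone built on the Invitrogen pDONR221 backbone and carrying the Drosophila melanogaster gene Cp1 (also annotated as CG6692) as an insert of about 1.1 kb. It is a bacterial cloning plasmid rather than an expression vector. It is maintained at high copy number in standard E. coli cloning strains such as DH5alpha under kanamycin selection. No feature table is provided, so the replication origin and other backbone elements are not itemised in the record.

The insert was introduced by Gateway cloning. In a pDONR221-derived entry clone this normally means that a BP recombination reaction has replaced the donor vector's counter-selectable cassette with the coding sequence, leaving it flanked by attL recombination sites, although the att sites are not listed here. Entry clones of this type generally carry no promoter to drive the insert in eukaryotic cells, and the record lists no promoter, tag or reporter. It also does not say whether the insert retains a stop codon, which would determine its suitability for C-terminal fusions. M13 forward and reverse priming sites flank the cloning region and allow sequence verification of the insert.

The plasmid's role is to act as a shuttle. Through an LR recombination reaction, the Cp1 sequence can be transferred in a defined orientation into any compatible Gateway destination vector, which then supplies the promoter, fusion partners and host-specific elements. The associated publication concerns the context-dependent regulatory functions of transcriptional regulators, suggesting that this clone belongs to a larger fly ORF collection assembled for that work.
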