Addgene plasmid #70823: pFOSGE_COF1G07
Purpose: Gateway entry clone
Depositing lab: Alexander Stark. Depositing organization: Research Institute of Molecular Pathology (IMP). Publication: Transcriptional regulators form diverse groups with context-dependent regulatory functions. Stampfel G, Kazmar T, Frank O, Wienerroither S, Reiter F, Stark A. Nature. 2015 Nov 9. doi: 10.1038/nature15545. PubMed 26550828.
Backbone
  Vector backbone: pDONR221
  Backbone manufacturer: Invitrogen
  Backbone size w/o insert (bp): 4762
  Vector type: Gateway entry vector
Growth in bacteria
  Bacterial resistance: Kanamycin, 50 μg/mL
  Growth temperature: 37°C
  Growth strain: DH5alpha
  Copy number: High Copy
Gene/Insert
  Gene/Insert name: Cp1 (alt names: FBgn0013770; CG6692, FBtr0087593)
  Species: D. melanogaster (fly)
  Insert size (bp): 1113
  Cloning method: Gateway Cloning
  Sequencing primers: 5′ M13-F20; 3′ M13R
Terms and licenses: Academic/Nonprofit Terms; Industry Terms: Not Available to Industry
How to cite: pFOSGE_COF1G07 was a gift from Alexander Stark (Addgene plasmid # 70823 ; http://n2t.net/addgene:70823 ; RRID:Addgene_70823)
